Addgene plasmid #187067: pX601‐MHP1‐miniABEmaxNG‐N2‐(GG)
Purpose: Gp41-1 Split N-terminal half of ABEmaxNGA driven by MHP1 promoter with gRNA targeting mdx4cv nonsense mutation
Depositing lab: Renzhi Han. Depositing organization: Ohio State University. Publication: Efficient precise in vivo base editing in adult dystrophic mice. Xu L, Zhang C, Li H, Wang P, Gao Y, Mokadam NA, Ma J, Arnold WD, Han R. Nat Commun. 2021 Jun 17;12(1):3719. doi: 10.1038/s41467-021-23996-y. PubMed 34140489.
Backbone
  Vector backbone: pAAV
  Vector type: Mammalian Expression, AAV, CRISPR
Growth in bacteria
  Bacterial resistance: Ampicillin, 100 μg/mL
  Growth temperature: 37°C
  Growth strain: NEB Stable
  Copy number: High Copy
Gene/Insert
  Gene/Insert name: miniABEmaxNG-Gp41
  Species: Synthetic
  Promoter: MHP1
  Cloning method: Restriction Enzyme; 5′ cloning site XhoI (not destroyed); 3′ cloning site NotI (not destroyed)
  Sequencing primers: 5′ CTGCATGCCCTCCCTGGGGACAG
Terms and licenses: Academic/Nonprofit Terms; Industry Terms: Not Available to Industry
How to cite: pX601‐MHP1‐miniABEmaxNG‐N2‐(GG) was a gift from Renzhi Han (Addgene plasmid # 187067 ; http://n2t.net/addgene:187067 ; RRID:Addgene_187067)
