[The description below was written by a language model from this plasmid's Addgene catalogue record and pLannotate feature annotations shown in this document.]
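Description:
pX601‐MHP1‐miniABEmaxNG‐N2‐(GG) is an AAV transfer plasmid (pAAV/pX601-type backbone) for mammalian expression of one half of a split adenine base editor, together with a guide RNA. It is maintained in bacteria through a high-copy ColE1/pUC-type origin and an ampicillin resistance gene (β-lactamase with its own promoter), and it also carries an f1 phage origin. The payload lies between AAV2 inverted terminal repeats, which allow the intervening DNA to be packaged into recombinant AAV particles. The annotation detects the right-hand ITR in full but only short fragments of the left-hand one. This is common for these highly structured repeats in sequencing results.

Between the ITRs, the MHP1 promoter (named in the catalogue entry but not annotated in the feature table) drives a synthetic open reading frame. The frame consists of an E. coli TadA-derived adenosine deaminase domain followed by the N-terminal portion of Streptococcus pyogenes Cas9, which the annotation tool matched to reference dCas9 fragments, including one carrying D10A. According to the record, this half ends in a Gp41-1 split-intein segment. Co-delivery with a partner vector encoding the C-terminal half therefore allows protein trans-splicing to rebuild the full-length ABEmax-NG editor, getting around the AAV packaging limit. The intein itself is not annotated. A bovine growth hormone polyadenylation signal terminates the transcript. Downstream, a human U6 Pol III promoter expresses an S. pyogenes-type guide RNA scaffold whose spacer, per the catalogue, targets the mdx4cv nonsense mutation. The construct is intended for dual-AAV in vivo base editing to correct that mutation in dystrophic mice.
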