Features (pLannotate 1.2.2; 16 found; start..end, strand, type, name):
     12..39      +  repeat_region  AAV2 ITR (fragment): inverted terminal repeat of adeno-associated virus serotype 2 inverted
     68..95      +  repeat_region  AAV2 ITR (fragment): inverted terminal repeat of adeno-associated virus serotype 2 inverted
    733..1227    +  CDS            tadA: TADA_ECOLI - Also known as yfhC. Experimental evidence at protein level: Swiss-Prot protein existence level 1. Catalyzes the deamination of adenosine to inosine at the wobble position 34 of tRNA(Arg2). Essential for cell viability. From Escherichia coli (strain K12).
   1327..2928    +  CDS            dCas9(N): N-terminal portion of catalytically inactive Streptococcus pyogenes dCas9 carrying the D10A mutation (Zetsche et al., 2015)
   2929..3044    +  CDS            dCas9(C) (fragment): C-terminal portion of catalytically inactive Streptococcus pyogenes dCas9 carrying the N863A mutation (Zetsche et al., 2015)
   3346..3457    +  polyA_signal   bGH poly(A) signal: bovine growth hormone polyadenylation signal
   3561..3801    +  promoter       U6 promoter: RNA polymerase III promoter for human U6 snRNA
   3849..3916    +  misc_RNA       tracrRNA (fragment): trans-activating CRISPR RNA for the Streptococcus pyogenes CRISPR/Cas9 system
   3932..4072    +  repeat_region  AAV2 ITR: inverted terminal repeat of adeno-associated virus serotype 2 inverted
   4077..4128    -  misc_feature   bom (fragment): basis of mobility region from pBR322
   4147..4602    +  rep_origin     f1 ori (sequence partly withheld): f1 bacteriophage origin of replication; arrow indicates direction of (+) strand synthesis
   4603..4652    -  misc_feature   bom (fragment): basis of mobility region from pBR322
   4754..4789    -  CDS            rop (fragment): Rop protein, which maintains plasmids at low copy number; rop
   4884..4988    +  promoter       AmpR promoter: bla
   4989..5849    +  CDS            AmpR: β-lactamase; bla; confers resistance to ampicillin, carbenicillin, and related antibiotics
   6020..6608    +  rep_origin     ori: high-copy-number ColE1/pMB1/pBR322/pUC origin of replication
>Addgene plasmid #187067 | pX601‐MHP1‐miniABEmaxNG‐N2‐(GG) | addgene full sequence | sequence record 368933 | Addgene NGS Result
CCTGCAGGCAGCTGCGCGCTCGCTCGCTCACTGAGGCCGCCCGGGCGTCGGGCGACCTTTGGTCGCCCGG
CCTCAGTGAGCGAGCGAGCGCGCAGAGAGGGAGTGGCCAACTCCATCACTAGGGGTTCCTGCGGCCTCTA
GATTAGGGTTAGGGTTAGGGTTAGGGCTCGAGGCCCTTCAGATTAAAAATAACTGAGGTAAGGGCCTGGG
TAGGGGAGGTGGTGTGAGACGCTCCTGTCTCTCCTCTATCTGCCCATCGGCCCTTTGGGGAGGAGGAATG
TGCCCAAGGACTAAAAAAAGGCCATGGAGCCAGAGGGGCGAGGGCAACAGACCTTTCATGGGCAAACCTT
GGGGCCCTGCTGACTGTAGATGAGAGCAGCCACTACGGGTCTAGGCTGCCCATGTAAGGAGGCAAGGCCT
GGGGACACCCGAGATGCCTGGTTATAATTAACCCAGACATGTGGCTGCCCCCCCCCCCCAACACCTGCTG
CCTGCTAAAAATAACCCTGTCCCTGGTGGCCCTGCATGCCCTCCCTGGGGACAGCCCCTCCTGGCTAGTC
ACACCCTGTAGGCTCCTCTATATAACCCAGGGGCACAGGGGCTGCCCTCATTCTACCACCACCTCCACAG
CACAGACAGACACTCAGGAGCCAGCCCACCATGGCTAGCATGAAACGGACAGCCGACGGAAGCGAGTTCG
AGTCACCAAAGAAGAAGCGGAAAGTCGGATCCTCTGAGGTGGAGTTTTCCCACGAGTACTGGATGAGACA
TGCCCTGACCCTGGCCAAGAGGGCACGCGATGAGAGGGAGGTGCCTGTGGGAGCCGTGCTGGTGCTGAAC
AATAGAGTGATCGGCGAGGGCTGGAACAGAGCCATCGGCCTGCACGACCCAACAGGCCATGCCGAAATTA
TGGCCCTGAGGCAGGGCGGCCTGGTCATGCAGAACTACAGACTGATTGACGCCACCCTGTACGGGACATT
CGAGCCTTGCGTGATGTGCGCCGGCGCCATGATCCACTCTAGGATCGGCCGCGTGGTGTTTGGCGTGAGG
AACGCAAAAACCGGCGCCGCAGGCTCCCTGATGGACGTGCTGCACTACCCCGGCATGAATCACCGCGTCG
AAATTACCGAGGGAATCCTGGCAGATGAATGTGCCGCCCTGCTGTGCTATTTCTTTCGGATGCCTAGACA
GGTGTTCAATGCTCAGAAGAAGGCCCAGAGCTCCACCGACTCCGGAGGATCTAGCGGAGGCTCCTCTGGC
TCTGAGACACCTGGCACAAGCGAGAGCGCAACACCTGAAAGCAGCGGGGGCAGCAGCGGGGGGTCAGACA
AGAAGTACAGCATCGGCCTGGCCATCGGCACCAACTCTGTGGGCTGGGCCGTGATCACCGACGAGTACAA
GGTGCCCAGCAAGAAATTCAAGGTGCTGGGCAACACCGACCGGCACAGCATCAAGAAGAACCTGATCGGA
GCCCTGCTGTTCGACAGCGGCGAAACAGCCGAGGCCACCCGGCTGAAGAGAACCGCCAGAAGAAGATACA
CCAGACGGAAGAACCGGATCTGCTATCTGCAAGAGATCTTCAGCAACGAGATGGCCAAGGTGGACGACAG
CTTCTTCCACAGACTGGAAGAGTCCTTCCTGGTGGAAGAGGATAAGAAGCACGAGCGGCACCCCATCTTC
GGCAACATCGTGGACGAGGTGGCCTACCACGAGAAGTACCCCACCATCTACCACCTGAGAAAGAAACTGG
TGGACAGCACCGACAAGGCCGACCTGCGGCTGATCTATCTGGCCCTGGCCCACATGATCAAGTTCCGGGG
CCACTTCCTGATCGAGGGCGACCTGAACCCCGACAACAGCGACGTGGACAAGCTGTTCATCCAGCTGGTG
CAGACCTACAACCAGCTGTTCGAGGAAAACCCCATCAACGCCAGCGGCGTGGACGCCAAGGCCATCCTGT
CTGCCAGACTGAGCAAGAGCAGACGGCTGGAAAATCTGATCGCCCAGCTGCCCGGCGAGAAGAAGAATGG
CCTGTTCGGAAACCTGATTGCCCTGAGCCTGGGCCTGACCCCCAACTTCAAGAGCAACTTCGACCTGGCC
GAGGATGCCAAACTGCAGCTGAGCAAGGACACCTACGACGACGACCTGGACAACCTGCTGGCCCAGATCG
GCGACCAGTACGCCGACCTGTTTCTGGCCGCCAAGAACCTGTCCGACGCCATCCTGCTGAGCGACATCCT
GAGAGTGAACACCGAGATCACCAAGGCCCCCCTGAGCGCCTCTATGATCAAGAGATACGACGAGCACCAC
CAGGACCTGACCCTGCTGAAAGCTCTCGTGCGGCAGCAGCTGCCTGAGAAGTACAAAGAGATTTTCTTCG
ACCAGAGCAAGAACGGCTACGCCGGCTACATTGACGGCGGAGCCAGCCAGGAAGAGTTCTACAAGTTCAT
CAAGCCCATCCTGGAAAAGATGGACGGCACCGAGGAACTGCTCGTGAAGCTGAACAGAGAGGACCTGCTG
CGGAAGCAGCGGACCTTCGACAACGGCAGCATCCCCCACCAGATCCACCTGGGAGAGCTGCACGCCATTC
TGCGGCGGCAGGAAGATTTTTACCCATTCCTGAAGGACAACCGGGAAAAGATCGAGAAGATCCTGACCTT
CCGCATCCCCTACTACGTGGGCCCTCTGGCCAGGGGAAACAGCAGATTCGCCTGGATGACCAGAAAGAGC
GAGGAAACCATCACCCCCTGGAACTTCGAGGAAGTGGTGGACAAGGGCGCTTCCGCCCAGAGCTTCATCG
AGCGGATGACCAACTTCGATAAGAACCTGCCCAACGAGAAGGTGCTGCCCAAGCACAGCCTGCTGTACGA
GTACTTCACCGTGTATAACGAGCTGACCAAAGTGAAATACGTGACCGAGGGAATGAGAAAGCCCGCCTTC
CTGAGCGGCGAGCAGAAAAAGGCCATCGTGGACCTGCTGTTCAAGACCAACCGGAAAGTGACCGTGAAGC
AGCTGAAAGAGGACTACTTCAAGAAAATCGAGTGTTTGGATCTGAAAACGCAAGTTCAAACGCCACAGGG
TATGAAAGAAATATCCAATATACAGGTCGGCGATCTCGTCTTGTCTAACACTGGCTATAACGAGGTGCTG
AATGTATTTCCAAAAAGCAAGAAAAAAAGTTACAAGATAACTCTGGAAGATGGAAAAGAAATTATCTGTT
CTGAGGAGCATCTGTTTCCGACCCAAACAGGGGAGATGAATATCAGTGGCGGTCTCAAAGAGGGTATGTG
TTTGTATGTCAAGGAATAACTAGTAGAATTCCTAGAGCTCGCTGATCAGCCTCGACTGTGCCTTCTAGTT
GCCAGCCATCTGTTGTTTGCCCCTCCCCCGTGCCTTCCTTGACCCTGGAAGGTGCCACTCCCACTGTCCT
TTCCTAATAAAATGAGGAAATTGCATCGCATTGTCTGAGTAGGTGTCATTCTATTCTGGGGGGTGGGGTG
GGGCAGGACAGCAAGGGGGAGGATTGGGAAGAGAATAGCAGGCATGCTGGGGAGGTACCTGAGGGCCTAT
TTCCCATGATTCCTTCATATTTGCATATACGATACAAGGCTGTTAGAGAGATAATTGGAATTAATTTGAC
TGTAAACACAAAGATATTAGTACAAAATACGTGACGTAGAAAGTAATAATTTCTTGGGTAGTTTGCAGTT
TTAAAATTATGTTTTAAAATGGACTATCATATGCTTACCGTAACTTGAAAGTATTTCGATTTCTTGGCTT
TATATATCTTGTGGAAAGGACGAAACACCGGTTATCTCCTGTTCTGCAGCGTTTCAGAGCTATGCTGGAA
ACAGCATAGCAAGTTGAAATAAGGCTAGTCCGTTATCAACTTGAAAAAGTGGCACCGAGTCGGTGCTTTT
TTTGCGGCCGCAGGAACCCCTAGTGATGGAGTTGGCCACTCCCTCTCTGCGCGCTCGCTCGCTCACTGAG
GCCGGGCGACCAAAGGTCGCCCGACGCCCGGGCTTTGCCCGGGCGGCCTCAGTGAGCGAGCGAGCGCGCA
GCTGCCTGCAGGGGCGCCTGATGCGGTATTTTCTCCTTACGCATCTGTGCGGTATTTCACACCGCATA
[95 nt withheld, positions 4129-4223]
T
[46 nt withheld, positions 4225-4270]
C
[141 nt withheld, positions 4272-4412]
CCTTTGACGTTGGAGTCCACGTTCTTT
[37 nt withheld, positions 4440-4476]
ACTCTATCTCGGGCTATTCTTTTGATTTATAAGGGATTTTGCCGATTTCGGTCTATTGGTTAAAAAATGA
GCTGATTTAACAAAAATTTAACGCGAATTTTAACAAAATATTAACGTTTACAATTTTATGGTGCACTCTC
AGTACAATCTGCTCTGATGCCGCATAGTTAAGCCAGCCCCGACACCCGCCAACACCCGCTGACGCGCCCT
GACGGGCTTGTCTGCTCCCGGCATCCGCTTACAGACAAGCTGTGACCGTCTCCGGGAGCTGCATGTGTCA
GAGGTTTTCACCGTCATCACCGAAACGCGCGAGACGAAAGGGCCTCGTGATACGCCTATTTTTATAGGTT
AATGTCATGATAATAATGGTTTCTTAGACGTCAGGTGGCACTTTTCGGGGAAATGTGCGCGGAACCCCTA
TTTGTTTATTTTTCTAAATACATTCAAATATGTATCCGCTCATGAGACAATAACCCTGATAAATGCTTCA
ATAATATTGAAAAAGGAAGAGTATGAGTATTCAACATTTCCGTGTCGCCCTTATTCCCTTTTTTGCGGCA
TTTTGCCTTCCTGTTTTTGCTCACCCAGAAACGCTGGTGAAAGTAAAAGATGCTGAAGATCAGTTGGGTG
CACGAGTGGGTTACATCGAACTGGATCTCAACAGCGGTAAGATCCTTGAGAGTTTTCGCCCCGAAGAACG
TTTTCCAATGATGAGCACTTTTAAAGTTCTGCTATGTGGCGCGGTATTATCCCGTATTGACGCCGGGCAA
GAGCAACTCGGTCGCCGCATACACTATTCTCAGAATGACTTGGTTGAGTACTCACCAGTCACAGAAAAGC
ATCTTACGGATGGCATGACAGTAAGAGAATTATGCAGTGCTGCCATAACCATGAGTGATAACACTGCGGC
CAACTTACTTCTGACAACGATCGGAGGACCGAAGGAGCTAACCGCTTTTTTGCACAACATGGGGGATCAT
GTAACTCGCCTTGATCGTTGGGAACCGGAGCTGAATGAAGCCATACCAAACGACGAGCGTGACACCACGA
TGCCTGTAGCAATGGCAACAACGTTGCGCAAACTATTAACTGGCGAACTACTTACTCTAGCTTCCCGGCA
ACAATTAATAGACTGGATGGAGGCGGATAAAGTTGCAGGACCACTTCTGCGCTCGGCCCTTCCGGCTGGC
TGGTTTATTGCTGATAAATCTGGAGCCGGTGAGCGTGGAAGCCGCGGTATCATTGCAGCACTGGGGCCAG
ATGGTAAGCCCTCCCGTATCGTAGTTATCTACACGACGGGGAGTCAGGCAACTATGGATGAACGAAATAG
ACAGATCGCTGAGATAGGTGCCTCACTGATTAAGCATTGGTAACTGTCAGACCAAGTTTACTCATATATA
CTTTAGATTGATTTAAAACTTCATTTTTAATTTAAAAGGATCTAGGTGAAGATCCTTTTTGATAATCTCA
TGACCAAAATCCCTTAACGTGAGTTTTCGTTCCACTGAGCGTCAGACCCCGTAGAAAAGATCAAAGGATC
TTCTTGAGATCCTTTTTTTCTGCGCGTAATCTGCTGCTTGCAAACAAAAAAACCACCGCTACCAGCGGTG
GTTTGTTTGCCGGATCAAGAGCTACCAACTCTTTTTCCGAAGGTAACTGGCTTCAGCAGAGCGCAGATAC
CAAATACTGTTCTTCTAGTGTAGCCGTAGTTAGGCCACCACTTCAAGAACTCTGTAGCACCGCCTACATA
CCTCGCTCTGCTAATCCTGTTACCAGTGGCTGCTGCCAGTGGCGATAAGTCGTGTCTTACCGGGTTGGAC
TCAAGACGATAGTTACCGGATAAGGCGCAGCGGTCGGGCTGAACGGGGGGTTCGTGCACACAGCCCAGCT
TGGAGCGAACGACCTACACCGAACTGAGATACCTACAGCGTGAGCTATGAGAAAGCGCCACGCTTCCCGA
AGGGAGAAAGGCGGACAGGTATCCGGTAAGCGGCAGGGTCGGAACAGGAGAGCGCACGAGGGAGCTTCCA
GGGGGAAACGCCTGGTATCTTTATAGTCCTGTCGGGTTTCGCCACCTCTGACTTGAGCGTCGATTTTTGT
GATGCTCGTCAGGGGGGCGGAGCCTATGGAAAAACGCCAGCAACGCGGCCTTTTTACGGTTCCTGGCCTT
TTGCTGGCCTTTTGCTCACATGT
